Addgene plasmid #153271: pDGE498
Purpose: (Empty Backbone) M5 shuttle vector containing the Solanum lycopersicum U3 promoter for preparation of single guide RNA transcriptional units by cloning of hybridized oligonucleotides.
Depositing lab: Johannes Stuttmann. Depositing organization: Martin-Luther-Universitaet Halle-Wittenberg. Publication: Highly efficient multiplex editing: One-shot generation of 8x Nicotiana benthamiana and 12x Arabidopsis mutants. Stuttmann J, Barthel K, Martin P, Ordon J, Erickson JL, Herr R, Ferik F, Kretschmer C, Berner T, Keilwagen J, Marillonnet S, Bonas U. Plant J. 2021 Feb 12. doi: 10.1111/tpj.15197. PubMed 33577114.
Backbone
  Vector backbone: pUC57-BsaI
  Backbone size (bp): 2700
  Vector type: CRISPR
  Selectable markers: ccdB
Growth in bacteria
  Bacterial resistance: Chloramphenicol and Ampicillin, 25 & 100 μg/mL
  Growth temperature: 37°C
  Growth strain: ccdB Survival
  Copy number: High Copy
Gene/Insert
  Gene/Insert name: None
Terms and licenses: Academic/Nonprofit Terms; Industry Terms: Not Available to Industry
Depositor comments: Please visit https://www.biorxiv.org/content/10.1101/2020.03.31.018671v2 for bioRxiv preprint.
How to cite: pDGE498 was a gift from Johannes Stuttmann (Addgene plasmid # 153271 ; http://n2t.net/addgene:153271 ; RRID:Addgene_153271)
