[The description below was written by a language model from this plasmid's Addgene catalogue record and pLannotate feature annotations shown in this document.]
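Description:
pDGE498 is an empty CRISPR shuttle vector built on a pUC57-BsaI backbone and intended for assembling single guide RNA transcriptional units for plant genome editing. It is designated an "M5" module in a multiplex editing toolkit. It replicates in E. coli from a high-copy ColE1/pUC-type origin and carries an ampicillin resistance gene (β-lactamase with its own promoter) on the backbone. Remnants of lacZα, the lac promoter/operator, lacI, bom and rop are also annotated; these appear to be backbone fragments rather than working parts of the design.

According to the catalogue entry, guide expression is driven by the Solanum lycopersicum U3 promoter, a small nuclear RNA-type promoter of the kind used for RNA polymerase III transcription of guides in plants. This promoter was not recognised in the automated feature table, so its position cannot be confirmed from the annotation; it may lie in the unannotated stretch upstream of the cat promoter. The cloning site is occupied by a placeholder cassette containing a chloramphenicol acetyltransferase gene with its cat promoter, a ccdA fragment and the ccdB toxin gene, followed directly by a Streptococcus pyogenes Cas9 tracrRNA-derived scaffold fragment. Hybridized oligonucleotides encoding the target-specific spacer are cloned in place of the cassette, which positions the spacer between the promoter and the scaffold to give a complete sgRNA unit. Loss of ccdB provides negative selection against uncut vector in standard strains, which is why the empty plasmid must be maintained in a ccdB-tolerant strain under chloramphenicol and ampicillin selection. The finished unit is then presumably combined with units from other shuttle modules into a recipient vector for multiplex editing, though the record does not describe that assembly step.
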