Features (pLannotate 1.2.2; 15 found; start..end, strand, type, name):
    137..236     +  misc_feature   bom (fragment): basis of mobility region from pBR322
    242..399     -  CDS            lacZα (fragment): LacZα fragment of β-galactosidase; lacZ fragment
    639..741     +  promoter       cat promoter: promoter of the E. coli cat gene encoding chloramphenicol acetyltransferase
    742..1400    +  CDS            CmR: chloramphenicol acetyltransferase; cat; confers resistance to chloramphenicol
   1582..1740    +  CDS            ccdA (fragment): CCDA_ECO57 - Also known as H, letA. Experimental evidence at protein level: Swiss-Prot protein existence level 1. Antitoxin component of a type II toxin-antitoxin (TA) system which inhibits the post-segregational killing (PSK) of plasmid-free cells, also referred to as a plasmid addiction system. Binds to and blocks the activity of CcdB; will also remove bound CcdB protein from the CcdB-GyrA complex by forming a CcdA-CcdB complex, a process termed rejuvenation. Functions as a transcriptional corepressor for the ccdAB operon, repression also requires CcdB (By similarity). From Escherichia coli
   1745..2047    +  CDS            ccdB: CCDB_ECOLI - Also known as G, letB, letD. Experimental evidence at protein level: Swiss-Prot protein existence level 1. Toxic component of a type II toxin-antitoxin (TA) system, functioning in plasmid maintainence. Responsible for the post- segregational killing (PSK) of plasmid-free cells, also referred to as a plasmid addiction system. Half-life of over 2 hours. Cell killing by CcdB is accompanied by filamentation, defects in chromosome and plasmid segregation, defects in cell division, formation of anucleate cells, decreased DNA synthesis and plasmid loss. Interferes with the activity of DN
   2106..2173    +  misc_RNA       tracrRNA (fragment): trans-activating CRISPR RNA for the Streptococcus pyogenes CRISPR/Cas9 system
   2276..2292    -  protein_bind   lac operator: The lac repressor binds to the lac operator to inhibit transcription in E. coli. This inhibition can be relieved by adding lactose or isopropyl-β-D-thiogalactopyranoside (IPTG). lac repressor encoded by lacI
   2300..2330    -  promoter       lac promoter: promoter for the E. coli lac operon
   2345..2366    -  protein_bind   CAP binding site: CAP binding activates transcription in the presence of cAMP. E. coli catabolite activator protein
   2379..2471    -  CDS            lacI (fragment): lac repressor; lacI; The lac repressor binds to the lac operator to inhibit transcription in E. coli. This inhibition can be relieved by adding lactose or isopropyl-β-D-thiogalactopyranoside (IPTG).
   2654..3242    -  rep_origin     ori: high-copy-number ColE1/pMB1/pBR322/pUC origin of replication
   3413..4273    -  CDS            AmpR: β-lactamase; bla; confers resistance to ampicillin, carbenicillin, and related antibiotics
   4274..4378    -  promoter       AmpR promoter: bla
   4473..35      +  CDS            rop (fragment) (across the origin): Rop protein, which maintains plasmids at low copy number; rop
>Addgene plasmid #153271 | pDGE498 | addgene full sequence | sequence record 307143 | Addgene NGS Result
TCGCGCGTTTCGGTGATGACGGTGAAAACCTCTGACACATGCAGCTCCCGGAGACGGTCACAGCTTGTCT
GTAAGCGGATGCCGGGAGCAGACAAGCCCGTCAGGGCGCGTCAGCGGGTGTTGGCGGGTGTCGGGGCTGG
CTTAACTATGCGGCATCAGAGCAGATTGTACTGAGAGTGCACCATATGCGGTGTGAAATACCGCACAGAT
GCGTAAGGAGAAAATACCGCATCAGGCGCCATTCGCCATTCAGGCTGCGCAACTGTTGGGAAGGGCGATC
GGTGCGGGCCTCTTCGCTATTACGCCAGCTGGCGAAAGGGGGATGTGCTGCAAGGCGATTAAGTTGGGTA
ACGCCAGGGTTTTCCCAGTCACGACGTTGTAAAACGACGGCCAGTGAATTCGAGCTCGGTACCTCGCGAA
TGCATCTAGATTTGGTCTCAGACTGCCAGCTTCTATGAGTACTGACAAAAACTTCAAAATCTAACACAAA
TTTTTATTGTATTTGAGCAGATTTGCATAATAGTCAGCGAAGCTGTGTCAAGGGCCAACATATTATTCCC
ACATCGGTAGGTCAACACATAAACTCCAGGTTTATGAGGCTTCGTAGCAGTAGCACATGTCAAAGTCTTC
TGAGACGTTGATCGGCACGTAAGAGGTTCCAACTTTCACCATAATGAAATAAGATCACTACCGGGCGTAT
TTTTTGAGTTATCGAGATTTTCAGGAGCTAAGGAAGCTAAAATGGAGAAAAAAATCACTGGATATACCAC
CGTTGATATATCCCAATGGCATCGTAAAGAACATTTTGAGGCATTTCAGTCAGTTGCTCAATGTACCTAT
AACCAGACCGTTCAGCTGGATATTACGGCCTTTTTAAAGACCGTAAAGAAAAATAAGCACAAGTTTTATC
CGGCCTTTATTCACATTCTTGCCCGCCTGATGAATGCTCATCCGGAATTCCGTATGGCAATGAAAGACGG
TGAGCTGGTGATATGGGATAGTGTTCACCCTTGTTACACCGTTTTCCATGAGCAAACTGAAACGTTTTCA
TCGCTCTGGAGTGAATACCACGACGATTTCCGGCAGTTTCTACACATATATTCGCAAGATGTGGCGTGTT
ACGGTGAAAACCTGGCCTATTTCCCTAAAGGGTTTATTGAGAATATGTTTTTCGTCTCAGCCAATCCCTG
GGTGAGTTTCACCAGTTTTGATTTAAACGTGGCCAATATGGACAACTTCTTCGCCCCCGTTTTCACCATG
GGCAAATATTATACGCAAGGCGACAAGGTGCTGATGCCGCTGGCGATTCAGGTTCATCATGCCGTTTGTG
ATGGCTTCCATGTCGGTAGAATGCTTAATGAATTACAACAGTACTGCGATGAGTGGCAGGGGGGGCGTAA
ACGCCGCGTGGATCCGGCTTACTAAAAGCCAGATAACAGTATGCGTATTTGCGCGCTGATTTTTGCGGTA
TAAGAATATATACTGATATGTATACCCGAAGTATGTCAAAAAGAGGTATGCTATGAAGCAGCGTATTACA
GTGACAGTTGACAGCGACAGCTATCAGTTGCTCAAGGCATATATGATGTCAATATCTCCGGTCTGGTAAG
CACAACCATGCAGAATGAAGCCCGTCGTCTGCGTGCCGAACGCTGGAAAGCGGAAAATCAGGAAGGGATG
GCTGAGGTCGCCCGGTTTATTGAAATGAACGGCTCTTTTGCTGACGAGAACAGGGGCTGGTGAAATGCAG
TTTAAGGTTTACACCTATAAAAGAGAGAGCCGTTATCGTCTGTTTGTGGATGTACAGAGTGATATTATTG
ACACGCCCGGGCGACGGATGGTGATCCCCCTGGCCAGTGCACGTCTGCTGTCAGATAAAGTCTCCCGTGA
ACTTTACCCGGTGGTGCATATCGGGGATGAAAGCTGGCGCATGATGACCACCGATATGGCCAGTGTGCCG
GTTTCCGTTATCGGGGAAGAAGTGGCTGATCTCAGCCACCGCGAAAATGACATCAAAAACGCCATTAACC
TGATGTTCTGGGGAATATAAATGTCAGGCTCCCTTATACACAGCCAGTCGAAGACTTGTTTCAGAGCTAT
GCTGGAAACAGCATAGCAAGTTGAAATAAGGCTAGTCCGTTATCAACTTGAAAAAGTGGCACCGAGTCGG
TGCTTTTTTTTTGCGTGAGACCAAATCGGATCCCGGGCCCGTCGACTGCAGAGGCCTGCATGCAAGCTTG
GCGTAATCATGGTCATAGCTGTTTCCTGTGTGAAATTGTTATCCGCTCACAATTCCACACAACATACGAG
CCGGAAGCATAAAGTGTAAAGCCTGGGGTGCCTAATGAGTGAGCTAACTCACATTAATTGCGTTGCGCTC
ACTGCCCGCTTTCCAGTCGGGAAACCTGTCGTGCCAGCTGCATTAATGAATCGGCCAACGCGCGGGGAGA
GGCGGTTTGCGTATTGGGCGCTCTTCCGCTTCCTCGCTCACTGACTCGCTGCGCTCGGTCGTTCGGCTGC
GGCGAGCGGTATCAGCTCACTCAAAGGCGGTAATACGGTTATCCACAGAATCAGGGGATAACGCAGGAAA
GAACATGTGAGCAAAAGGCCAGCAAAAGGCCAGGAACCGTAAAAAGGCCGCGTTGCTGGCGTTTTTCCAT
AGGCTCCGCCCCCCTGACGAGCATCACAAAAATCGACGCTCAAGTCAGAGGTGGCGAAACCCGACAGGAC
TATAAAGATACCAGGCGTTTCCCCCTGGAAGCTCCCTCGTGCGCTCTCCTGTTCCGACCCTGCCGCTTAC
CGGATACCTGTCCGCCTTTCTCCCTTCGGGAAGCGTGGCGCTTTCTCATAGCTCACGCTGTAGGTATCTC
AGTTCGGTGTAGGTCGTTCGCTCCAAGCTGGGCTGTGTGCACGAACCCCCCGTTCAGCCCGACCGCTGCG
CCTTATCCGGTAACTATCGTCTTGAGTCCAACCCGGTAAGACACGACTTATCGCCACTGGCAGCAGCCAC
TGGTAACAGGATTAGCAGAGCGAGGTATGTAGGCGGTGCTACAGAGTTCTTGAAGTGGTGGCCTAACTAC
GGCTACACTAGAAGAACAGTATTTGGTATCTGCGCTCTGCTGAAGCCAGTTACCTTCGGAAAAAGAGTTG
GTAGCTCTTGATCCGGCAAACAAACCACCGCTGGTAGCGGTGGTTTTTTTGTTTGCAAGCAGCAGATTAC
GCGCAGAAAAAAAGGATCTCAAGAAGATCCTTTGATCTTTTCTACGGGGTCTGACGCTCAGTGGAACGAA
AACTCACGTTAAGGGATTTTGGTCATGAGATTATCAAAAAGGATCTTCACCTAGATCCTTTTAAATTAAA
AATGAAGTTTTAAATCAATCTAAAGTATATATGAGTAAACTTGGTCTGACAGTTACCAATGCTTAATCAG
TGAGGCACCTATCTCAGCGATCTGTCTATTTCGTTCATCCATAGTTGCCTGACTCCCCGTCGTGTAGATA
ACTACGATACGGGAGGGCTTACCATCTGGCCCCAGTGCTGCAATGATACCGCGAGATCCACGCTCACCGG
CTCCAGATTTATCAGCAATAAACCAGCCAGCCGGAAGGGCCGAGCGCAGAAGTGGTCCTGCAACTTTATC
CGCCTCCATCCAGTCTATTAATTGTTGCCGGGAAGCTAGAGTAAGTAGTTCGCCAGTTAATAGTTTGCGC
AACGTTGTTGCCATTGCTACAGGCATCGTGGTGTCACGCTCGTCGTTTGGTATGGCTTCATTCAGCTCCG
GTTCCCAACGATCAAGGCGAGTTACATGATCCCCCATGTTGTGCAAAAAAGCGGTTAGCTCCTTCGGTCC
TCCGATCGTTGTCAGAAGTAAGTTGGCCGCAGTGTTATCACTCATGGTTATGGCAGCACTGCATAATTCT
CTTACTGTCATGCCATCCGTAAGATGCTTTTCTGTGACTGGTGAGTACTCAACCAAGTCATTCTGAGAAT
AGTGTATGCGGCGACCGAGTTGCTCTTGCCCGGCGTCAATACGGGATAATACCGCGCCACATAGCAGAAC
TTTAAAAGTGCTCATCATTGGAAAACGTTCTTCGGGGCGAAAACTCTCAAGGATCTTACCGCTGTTGAGA
TCCAGTTCGATGTAACCCACTCGTGCACCCAACTGATCTTCAGCATCTTTTACTTTCACCAGCGTTTCTG
GGTGAGCAAAAACAGGAAGGCAAAATGCCGCAAAAAAGGGAATAAGGGCGACACGGAAATGTTGAATACT
CATACTCTTCCTTTTTCAATATTATTGAAGCATTTATCAGGGTTATTGTCTCATGAGCGGATACATATTT
GAATGTATTTAGAAAAATAAACAAATAGGGGTTCCGCGCACATTTCCCCGAAAAGTGCCACCTGACGTCT
AAGAAACCATTATTATCATGACATTAACCTATAAAAATAGGCGTATCACGAGGCCCTTTCGTC
